Addgene plasmid #17056: ZE7 Pax2
Depositing lab: Randall Moon. Depositing organization: University of Washington. Publication: Involvement of wnt1 and pax2 in the formation of the midbrain-hindbrain boundary in the zebrafish gastrula. Kelly GM, Moon RT. Dev Genet. 1995. 17(2):129-40. 10.1002/dvg.1020170205 PubMed 7586754.
Backbone
  Vector backbone: SP64T
  Backbone size w/o insert (bp): 3000
  Vector type: Zebrafish Expression
Growth in bacteria
  Bacterial resistance: Ampicillin, 100 μg/mL
  Growth temperature: 37°C
  Growth strain: DH5alpha
  Copy number: Unknown
Gene/Insert
  Gene/Insert name: pax b (alt name: pax2)
  Species: D. rerio (zebrafish)
  Insert size (bp): 1180
  Entrez Gene: pax2a (a.k.a. PAXZF-B, Pax-2, cb378, noi, pax-b, pax2.1, pax2a1, pax[zf-b], paxb)
  Cloning method: Restriction Enzyme; 5′ cloning site Bgl II (unknown if destroyed); 3′ cloning site BglII (unknown if destroyed)
  Sequencing primers: 5′ SP6
Terms and licenses: Academic/Nonprofit Terms; Industry Terms: Not Available to Industry
Depositor comments: Insert: pax b sense or antisense orientation. Insert size: 1.18 Kb. Transcription: linearize at EcoR1, transcribe with SP6. Plasmid History: Constructed by Greg Kelly on date of 9/21/92, page 118 Book 1. Sepecies of Sequence Origin: Zebrafish. Note for Use: This construct is used to make DIG probes or for making RNA suitable for injections. Citation: Kelly and Moon, Developmental Genetics (1995)
How to cite: ZE7 Pax2 was a gift from Randall Moon (Addgene plasmid # 17056 ; http://n2t.net/addgene:17056 ; RRID:Addgene_17056)
