[The description below was written by a language model from this plasmid's Addgene catalogue record.]
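Description:
ZE7 Pax2 is an in vitro transcription plasmid built on the SP64T backbone (about 3 kb without insert) and catalogued as a zebrafish expression vector. It is propagated in E. coli under ampicillin selection. The copy number is not recorded, and no feature table is available, so the origin of replication and other backbone elements are not explicitly documented. SP64T is a classic SP6-promoter vector in which a BglII cloning site is generally flanked by Xenopus beta-globin untranslated regions and followed by a poly(A) tract. These elements help stabilise synthetic transcripts and support their translation after injection into embryos.

The insert is a roughly 1.18 kb fragment of zebrafish pax b, also called pax2 and now designated pax2a (the noi locus), which encodes a paired-box transcription factor. It was cloned by restriction digestion into BglII at both ends, and the record does not say whether those sites survived. Because the same enzyme was used on both sides, cloning was non-directional. The depositor's note describes the insert as "sense or antisense orientation" without stating which applies to this clone, so orientation should be confirmed, for example by sequencing from the SP6 side.

According to the depositor, RNA is produced from the EcoRI-linearised template by run-off transcription with SP6 polymerase. The stated uses are making digoxigenin-labelled probes, presumably for in situ hybridisation, and synthesising RNA suitable for injection. The associated study examined the roles of wnt1 and pax2 in forming the midbrain-hindbrain boundary in the zebrafish gastrula.
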