>Addgene plasmid #17056 | ZE7 Pax2 | addgene partial sequence | sequence record 22866 | SP6 5'-ATTTAGGTGACACTATAG-3'
CGCTCAACTTTGGCAGATCTGCTATCCCATGGATATTCACTGCAAAGCAGACCCCTTCTCGGCGATGCAC
CTATCCCATATAGGGCACGGCGGTGTGAACCAGCTAGGAGGGGTGTTTGTGAATGGCAGACCCCTACCTG
ACGTGGTCAGGCAAAGAATCGTGGAGCTCGCACACCAAGGAGTCAGACCTTGTGACATTTCAAGACAACT
ACGGGTCAGCCATGGCTGTGTCAGCAAAATTCTCGGAAGATATTATGAAACCGGCAGTATTAAACCTGGA
GTTATTGGGGGGTCCAAACCAAAAGTGGCGACGCCCAAAGTTGTGGAAAAAATCGCAGAATACAAGCGGC
AAAATCCTACAATGTTCGCCTGGGAGATCAGAGACCGACTCTTGGCCGAAGGCGTTTGTGACAACGACAC
AGTACCAAGTGTTTCATCTATAAACAGGATAATTCGAACCAAAGTTCAGCAGCCTTTCCACCCATCCTCC
GACGGCACAGGAACACCTCTTTCCACAGCGGGACACACTATAGGTGATCTTGAGAGCACTCCATATACGT
TAACCTATTCCTGTGCTCTTTCAGTGCCCAGCACAGCCTCCCCACCTGTGTCAAGCGCTTCCAATGACCC
CGTGGGGTCCTACTCTATTAATGGCATCCTAGGAATCCCTCGCTCCAACGGCGAAAAGAGAAAACGTGAT
GATGATGGTTCAGATGGCTCTGGCCCTAACAGTGATTCTCAGGGTAGTGTGG
